>Addgene plasmid #62915 | pBS-KS-attB2-SA(2)-T2A-p65AD-Hsp70 | depositor full sequence | sequence record 104070 | pBS-KS-attB2-SA(2)-T2A-p65AD-Hsp70 sequence 5030 bps
GAAACCTGTCGTGCCAGCTGCATTAATGAATCGGCCAACGCGCGGGGAGAGGCGGTTTGCGTATTGGGCG
CTCTTCCGCTTCCTCGCTCACTGACTCGCTGCGCTCGGTCGTTCGGCTGCGGCGAGCGGTATCAGCTCAC
TCAAAGGCGGTAATACGGTTATCCACAGAATCAGGGGATAACGCAGGAAAGAACATGTGAGCAAAAGGCC
AGCAAAAGGCCAGGAACCGTAAAAAGGCCGCGTTGCTGGCGTTTTTCCATAGGCTCCGCCCCCCTGACGA
GCATCACAAAAATCGACGCTCAAGTCAGAGGTGGCGAAACCCGACAGGACTATAAAGATACCAGGCGTTT
CCCCCTGGAAGCTCCCTCGTGCGCTCTCCTGTTCCGACCCTGCCGCTTACCGGATACCTGTCCGCCTTTC
TCCCTTCGGGAAGCGTGGCGCTTTCTCATAGCTCACGCTGTAGGTATCTCAGTTCGGTGTAGGTCGTTCG
CTCCAAGCTGGGCTGTGTGCACGAACCCCCCGTTCAGCCCGACCGCTGCGCCTTATCCGGTAACTATCGT
CTTGAGTCCAACCCGGTAAGACACGACTTATCGCCACTGGCAGCAGCCACTGGTAACAGGATTAGCAGAG
CGAGGTATGTAGGCGGTGCTACAGAGTTCTTGAAGTGGTGGCCTAACTACGGCTACACTAGAAGGACAGT
ATTTGGTATCTGCGCTCTGCTGAAGCCAGTTACCTTCGGAAAAAGAGTTGGTAGCTCTTGATCCGGCAAA
CAAACCACCGCTGGTAGCGGTGGTTTTTTTGTTTGCAAGCAGCAGATTACGCGCAGAAAAAAAGGATCTC
AAGAAGATCCTTTGATCTTTTCTACGGGGTCTGACGCTCAGTGGAACGAAAACTCACGTTAAGGGATTTT
GGTCATGAGATTATCAAAAAGGATCTTCACCTAGATCCTTTTAAATTAAAAATGAAGTTTTAAATCAATC
TAAAGTATATATGAGTAAACTTGGTCTGACAGTTACCAATGCTTAATCAGTGAGGCACCTATCTCAGCGA
TCTGTCTATTTCGTTCATCCATAGTTGCCTGACTCCCCGTCGTGTAGATAACTACGATACGGGAGGGCTT
ACCATCTGGCCCCAGTGCTGCAATGATACCGCGAGACCCACGCTCACCGGCTCCAGATTTATCAGCAATA
AACCAGCCAGCCGGAAGGGCCGAGCGCAGAAGTGGTCCTGCAACTTTATCCGCCTCCATCCAGTCTATTA
ATTGTTGCCGGGAAGCTAGAGTAAGTAGTTCGCCAGTTAATAGTTTGCGCAACGTTGTTGCCATTGCTAC
AGGCATCGTGGTGTCACGCTCGTCGTTTGGTATGGCTTCATTCAGCTCCGGTTCCCAACGATCAAGGCGA
GTTACATGATCCCCCATGTTGTGCAAAAAAGCGGTTAGCTCCTTCGGTCCTCCGATCGTTGTCAGAAGTA
AGTTGGCCGCAGTGTTATCACTCATGGTTATGGCAGCACTGCATAATTCTCTTACTGTCATGCCATCCGT
AAGATGCTTTTCTGTGACTGGTGAGTACTCAACCAAGTCATTCTGAGAATAGTGTATGCGGCGACCGAGT
TGCTCTTGCCCGGCGTCAATACGGGATAATACCGCGCCACATAGCAGAACTTTAAAAGTGCTCATCATTG
GAAAACGTTCTTCGGGGCGAAAACTCTCAAGGATCTTACCGCTGTTGAGATCCAGTTCGATGTAACCCAC
TCGTGCACCCAACTGATCTTCAGCATCTTTTACTTTCACCAGCGTTTCTGGGTGAGCAAAAACAGGAAGG
CAAAATGCCGCAAAAAAGGGAATAAGGGCGACACGGAAATGTTGAATACTCATACTCTTCCTTTTTCAAT
ATTATTGAAGCATTTATCAGGGTTATTGTCTCATGAGCGGATACATATTTGAATGTATTTAGAAAAATAA
ACAAATAGGGGTTCCGCGCACATTTCCCCGAAAAGTGCCACCTAAATTGTAAGCGTTAATATTTTGTTAA
AATTCGCGTTAAATTTTTGTTAAATCAGCTCATTTTTTAACCAATAGGCCGAAATCGGCAAAATCCCTTA
TAAATCAAAAGAATAGACCGAGATAGGGT
[37 nt withheld, positions 2130-2166]
AAAGAACGTGGACTCCAACGTCAAAGG
[49 nt withheld, positions 2194-2242]
T
[91 nt withheld, positions 2244-2334]
G
[124 nt withheld, positions 2336-2459]
CCCATTCGCCATTCAGGCTGCGCAACTGTTGGGAAGGGCGATCGGTGCGGGCCTCTTCGCTATTACGCCA
GCTGGCGAAAGGGGGATGTGCTGCAAGGCGATTAAGTTGGGTAACGCCAGGGTTTTCCCAGTCACGACGT
TGTAAAACGACGGCCAGTGAGCGCGCGTAATACGACTCACTATAGGGCGAATTGGAGCTCGCTAGCGATG
TAGGTCACGGTCTCGAAGCCGCGGTGCGGGTGCCAGGGCGTGCCCTTGGGCTCCCCGGGCGCGTACTCCA
CCTCACCCATCTGGTCCATCATGATGGTCGACTCTAGAAGTCGATCCAACATGGCGACTTGTCCCATCCC
CGGCATGTTTAAATATACTAATTATTCTTGAACTAATTTTAATCAACCGATTTATCTCTCTTCCGCAGGT
CGGGAGGTTCCGGTGGAAGCGGAGGTAGCGGCGGATCCGAGGGCCGCGGCAGCCTGCTGACCTGCGGCGA
TGTGGAGGAGAACCCCGGGCCCATGGATAAAGCGGAATTAATTCCCGAGCCTCCAAAAAAGAAGAGAAAG
GTCGAATTGGGTTCCACGCCGATGGAGTTCCAGTACCTGCCCGATACGGATGACCGTCACCGTATCGAAG
AAAAGCGGAAGCGAACCTATGAAACCTTCAAGTCCATCATGAAAAAGTCCCCCTTCTCGGGCCCCACGGA
CCCGCGCCCCCCGCCCCGTCGTATTGCGGTTCCTTCGCGCAGCAGTGCCAGCGTCCCCAAACCCGCACCG
CAGCCCTACCCGTTCACTTCCTCCCTTAGCACGATTAACTATGATGAGTTCCCCACGATGGTGTTCCCCA
GTGGACAAATTTCCCAGGCATCGGCACTGGCTCCGGCCCCACCGCAAGTCCTCCCCCAGGCGCCCGCTCC
GGCACCGGCTCCCGCAATGGTGAGTGCTCTGGCCCAGGCCCCCGCTCCAGTCCCCGTGCTGGCGCCTGGA
CCCCCACAGGCAGTTGCCCCTCCTGCTCCGAAACCAACGCAGGCGGGCGAAGGAACCCTGAGCGAGGCCC
TCTTGCAGCTTCAGTTCGATGACGAAGACTTGGGAGCCCTGCTGGGTAACAGCACAGACCCTGCCGTATT
CACCGATCTCGCATCCGTGGACAACAGCGAGTTTCAGCAGCTCTTGAATCAGGGAATCCCGGTCGCACCT
CATACCACAGAGCCCATGCTGATGGAATACCCGGAGGCTATCACGCGACTGGTGACCGGCGCACAGCGAC
CACCCGATCCAGCCCCTGCCCCACTGGGTGCCCCGGGTTTGCCCAATGGCCTCCTCAGCGGCGATGAGGA
TTTCTCCAGCATCGCTGATATGGATTTCTCCGCTTTGCTGAGCCAGATAAGCTCCGCTAGCGGAGGAGGT
GGTGGAGGTGGAGGTGGAGGTACTAGTCTGGAGATCGAGGCCGCCTTCCTGGAGCGCGAGAACACCGCCC
TGGAGACCCGCGTGGCCGAGCTGCGCCAGCGCGTGCAGCGCCTGCGCAACCGCGTGAGCCAGTACCGCAC
CCGCTACGGCCCCCTGGGCGGCGGCAAGTAACCTAGGTTAATTAATAAAATGAATCGTAGATACTGAAAA
ACCCCGCAAGTTCACTTCAACTGTGCATCGTGCACCATCTCAATTTCTTTCATTTATACATCGTTTTGCC
TTCTTTTATGTAACTATACTCCTCTAAGTTTCAATCTTGGCCATGTAACCTCTGATCTATAGAATTTTTT
AAATGACTAGAATTAATGCCCATCTTTTTTTTGGACCTAAATTCTTCATGAAAATATATTACGAGGGCTT
ATTCAGAAGCTTATCGATACCGTCGACTAAAGCCAAATAGAAATTATTCAGTTCTGGCTTAAGTTTTTAA
AAGTGATATTATTTATTTGGTTGTAACCAACCAAAAGAATGTAAATAACTAATACATAATTATGTTAGTT
TTAAGTTAGCAACAAATTGATTTTAGCTATATTAGCTACTTGGTTAATAAATAGAATATATTTATTTAAA
GATAATTCGTTTTTATTGTCAGGGAGTGAGTTTGCTTAAAAACTCGTTTTTAATTAAAGATCCGGAGGTA
GCGGTGGAAGCGGAGGTTCCGGCGAGGTAAGTTATTGAACAATGGCATCAAATGCCTTCATCATCACTAC
CCTTTAGCCCTTAAGACCCCACAATGACCTTACCCACTCAGAGAAAAAAGTAAATATGAAAGCCCATTTG
AACTTCTAAGCTTGTCGACCATCATGATGGACCAGATGGGTGAGGTGGAGTACGCGCCCGGGGAGCCCAA
GGGCACGCCCTGGCACCCGCACCGCGGCTTCGAGACCGTGACCTACATCATGCATGGTACCCAGCTTTTG
TTCCCTTTAGTGAGGGTTAATTGCGCGCTTGGCGTAATCATGGTCATAGCTGTTTCCTGTGTGAAATTGT
TATCCGCTCACAATTCCACACAACATACGAGCCGGAAGCATAAAGTGTAAAGCCTGGGGTGCCTAATGAG
TGAGCTAACTCACATTAATTGCGTTGCGCTCACTGCCCGCTTTCCAGTCGG
Features (pLannotate 1.2.2; 16 found; start..end, strand, type, name):
    254..842     -  rep_origin     ori: high-copy-number ColE1/pMB1/pBR322/pUC origin of replication
   1013..1873    -  CDS            AmpR: β-lactamase; bla; confers resistance to ampicillin, carbenicillin, and related antibiotics
   1874..1978    -  promoter       AmpR promoter: bla
   2031..2459    -  rep_origin     f1 ori (sequence partly withheld): f1 bacteriophage origin of replication; arrow indicates direction of (+) strand synthesis
   2464..2619    -  CDS            lacZα (fragment): LacZα fragment of β-galactosidase; lacZ fragment
   2627..2645    +  promoter       T7 promoter: promoter for bacteriophage T7 RNA polymerase
   2681..2750    +  protein_bind   attB: attB site for the φC31 integrase (Groth et al., 2000) phage φC31 integrase
   3002..3021    +  CDS            SV40 NLS (fragment): nuclear localization signal of SV40 (simian virus 40) large T antigen
   3032..3844    +  CDS            RELA (fragment): TF65_HUMAN - Also known as NFKB3. Experimental evidence at protein level: Swiss-Prot protein existence level 1. NF-kappa-B is a pleiotropic transcription factor present in almost all cell types and is the endpoint of a series of signal transduction events that are initiated by a vast array of stimuli related to many biological processes such as inflammation, immunity, differentiation, cell growth, tumorigenesis and apoptosis. NF-kappa-B is a homo- or heterodimeric complex formed by the Rel-like domain- containing proteins RELA/p65, RELB, NFKB1/p105, NFKB1/p50, REL and NFKB2/p52. The heterodime
   4286..4306    +  misc_feature   MCS (fragment): pBluescript multiple cloning site
   4734..4803    -  protein_bind   attB: attB site for the φC31 integrase (Groth et al., 2000) phage φC31 integrase
   4843..4861    -  promoter       T3 promoter: promoter for bacteriophage T3 RNA polymerase
   4906..4922    -  protein_bind   lac operator: The lac repressor binds to the lac operator to inhibit transcription in E. coli. This inhibition can be relieved by adding lactose or isopropyl-β-D-thiogalactopyranoside (IPTG). lac repressor encoded by lacI
   4930..4960    -  promoter       lac promoter: promoter for the E. coli lac operon
   4975..4996    -  protein_bind   CAP binding site: CAP binding activates transcription in the presence of cAMP. E. coli catabolite activator protein
   5009..71      -  CDS            lacI (fragment) (across the origin): lac repressor; lacI; The lac repressor binds to the lac operator to inhibit transcription in E. coli. This inhibition can be relieved by adding lactose or isopropyl-β-D-thiogalactopyranoside (IPTG).
