[The description below was written by a language model from this plasmid's Addgene catalogue record and pLannotate feature annotations shown in this document.]
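Description:
pBS-KS-attB2-SA(2)-T2A-p65AD-Hsp70 is a pBluescript KS-derived donor plasmid of about 5 kb, built on the MiMIC protein-trap backbone pBS-KS-attB1-2-PT-SA-SD-2 and intended for recombinase-mediated cassette exchange in Drosophila melanogaster. In E. coli it replicates from a high-copy ColE1/pUC origin and is selected with ampicillin through the β-lactamase gene. It retains the usual pBluescript elements: an f1 origin, lacZα and lac promoter/operator remnants, and T7 and T3 promoters flanking the cloning region.

The payload lies between two φC31 attB sites in inverted orientation, which allow φC31 integrase to swap the cassette into the paired attP sites of an existing MiMIC transposon insertion. As the name indicates, the cassette begins with a splice acceptor set to reading phase 2, followed by a T2A peptide sequence, a p65 activation domain coding region and an Hsp70-derived terminating sequence; the splice acceptor, T2A and Hsp70 segments are not individually called in the feature table. The annotation does detect an SV40 nuclear localization signal fragment immediately upstream of a fragment of human RELA (NF-κB p65), corresponding to the transactivation domain.

When exchanged in the correct orientation into a MiMIC insertion sitting in a phase 2 coding intron, the splice acceptor captures the host gene's transcript. The T2A causes the p65AD product to be released as a separate polypeptide from the truncated native protein, so its expression follows that gene's pattern. The resulting fly line is a p65AD hemidriver, one half of a split transcriptional activator system. It drives reporter or effector expression only in cells that also express a complementary DNA-binding-domain hemidriver, enabling intersectional genetic access to defined cell types.
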