Addgene plasmid #62915: pBS-KS-attB2-SA(2)-T2A-p65AD-Hsp70
Purpose: Creating p65AD hemidrivers from MiMIC lines with inserts into coding introns in Phase 2
Depositing lab: Benjamin White. Depositing organization: National Institute of Mental Health (NIMH). Publication: Plug-and-play genetic access to drosophila cell types using exchangeable exon cassettes. Diao F, Ironfield H, Luan H, Diao F, Shropshire WC, Ewer J, Marr E, Potter CJ, Landgraf M, White BH. Cell Rep. 2015 Mar 3;10(8):1410-21. doi: 10.1016/j.celrep.2015.01.059. Epub 2015 Feb 26. PubMed 25732830.
Backbone
  Vector backbone: pBS-KS-attB1-2-PT-SA-SD-2
  Backbone manufacturer: Hugo Bellen
  Backbone size w/o insert (bp): 3394
  Total vector size (bp): 5029
Growth in bacteria
  Bacterial resistance: Ampicillin, 100 μg/mL
  Growth temperature: 37°C
  Growth strain: DH5alpha
  Copy number: High Copy
Gene/Insert
  Gene/Insert name: T2A-p65AD-Hsp70
  Insert size (bp): 1621
Terms and licenses: Academic/Nonprofit Terms; Industry Terms: Not Available to Industry
Depositor comments: Reference: Venken KJT, et al, 2011, MiMIC: a highly versatile transposon insertion resource for engineering Drosophila melanogaster genes. Nature Method: 8:737-744.
How to cite: pBS-KS-attB2-SA(2)-T2A-p65AD-Hsp70 was a gift from Benjamin White (Addgene plasmid # 62915 ; http://n2t.net/addgene:62915 ; RRID:Addgene_62915)
