>Addgene plasmid #62915 | pBS-KS-attB2-SA(2)-T2A-p65AD-Hsp70 | addgene partial sequence | sequence record 110764 | M13pUC-Fwd 5'-CCCAGTCACGACGTTGTAAAACG-3'
GACTCACTATAGGGCGAATTGGAGCTCGCTAGCGATGTAGGTCACGGTCTCGAAGCCGCGGTGCGGGTGC
CAGGGCGTGCCCTTGGGCTCCCCGGGCGCGTACTCCACCTCACCCATCTGGTCCATCATGATGGTCGACT
CTAGAAGTCGATCCAACATGGCGACTTGTCCCATCCCCGGCATGTTTAAATATACTAATTATTCTTGAAC
TAATTTTAATCAACCGATTTATCTCTCTTCCGCAGGTCGGGAGGTTCCGGTGGAAGCGGAGGTAGCGGCG
GATCCGAGGGCCGCGGCAGCCTGCTGACCTGCGGCGATGTGGAGGAGAACCCCGGGCCCATGGATAAAGC
GGAATTAATTCCCGAGCCTCCAAAAAAGAAGAGAAAGGTCGAATTGGGTTCCACGCCGATGGAGTTCCAG
TACCTGCCCGATACGGATGACCGTCACCGTATCGAAGAAAAGCGGAAGCGAACCTATGAAACCTTCAAGT
CCATCATGAAAAAGTCCCCCTTCTCGGGCCCCACGGACCCGCGCCCCCCGCCCCGTCGTATTGCGGTTCC
TTCGCGCAGCAGTGCCAGCGTCCCCAAACCCGCACCGCAGCCCTACCCGTTCACTTCCTCCCTTAGCACG
ATTAACTATGATGAGTTCCCCACGATGGTGTTCCCCAGTGGACAAATTTCCCAGGCATCGGCACTGGCTC
CGGCCCCACCGCAAGTCCTCCCCCAGGCGCCCGCTCCGGCACCGGCTCCCGCAATGGTGAGTGCTCTGGC
CCAGGCCCCCGCTCCAGTCCCCGTGCTGGCGCCTGGACCCCCACAGGCAGTTGCCCCTCCTGCTCCGAAA
CCAACGCAGGCGGGCGAAGGAACCCTGAGCGAGGCCCTCTTGCAGCTTCAGTTCGATGA
