>Addgene plasmid #62915 | pBS-KS-attB2-SA(2)-T2A-p65AD-Hsp70 | addgene partial sequence | sequence record 110765 | M13-Rev 5'-CAGGAAACAGCTATGACC-3'
TAAGGGAACAAAAGCTGGGTACCATGCATGATGTAGGTCACGGTCTCGAAGCCGCGGTGCGGGTGCCAGG
GCGTGCCCTTGGGCTCCCCGGGCGCGTACTCCACCTCACCCATCTGGTCCATCATGATGGTCGACAAGCT
TAGAAGTTCAAATGGGCTTTCATATTTACTTTTTTCTCTGAGTGGGTAAGGTCATTGTGGGGTCTTAAGG
GCTAAAGGGTAGTGATGATGAAGGCATTTGATGCCATTGTTCAATAACTTACCTGCCGGAACCTCCGCTT
CCACCGCTACCTCCGGATCTTTAATTAAAAACGAGTTTTTAAGCAAACTCACTCCCTGACAATAAAAACG
AATTATCTTTAAATAAATATATTCTATTTATTAACCAAGTAGCTAATATAGCTAAAATCAATTTGTTGCT
AACTTAAAACTAACATAATTATGTATTAGTTATTTACATTCTTTTGGTTGGTTACAACCAAATAAATAAT
ATCACTTTTAAAAACTTAAGCCAGAACTGAATAATTTCTATTTGGCTTTAGTCGACGGTATCGATAAGCT
TCTGAATAAGCCCTCGTAATATATTTTCATGAAGAATTTAGGTCCAAAAAAAAGATGGGCATTAATTCTA
GTCATTTAAAAAATTCTATAGATCAGAGGTTACATGGCCAAGATTGAAACTTAGAGGAGTATAGTTACAT
AAAAGAAGGCAAAACGATGTATAAATGAAAGAAATTGAGATGGTGCACGATGCACAGTTGAAGTGAACTT
GCGGGGTTTTTCAGTATCTACGATTCATTTTATTAATTAACCTAGGTTACTTGCCGCCGCCCAGGGGGCC
CG
